>Addgene plasmid #140987 | pcDNA3.1-Beta1 | addgene full sequence | sequence record 301588 | Addgene NGS Result
AAGAACATGTGAGCAAAAGGCCAGCAAAAGGCCAGGAACCGTAAAAAGGCCGCGTTGCTGGCGTTTTTCC
ATAGGCTCCGCCCCCCTGACGAGCATCACAAAAATCGACGCTCAAGTCAGAGGTGGCGAAACCCGACAGG
ACTATAAAGATACCAGGCGTTTCCCCCTGGAAGCTCCCTCGTGCGCTCTCCTGTTCCGACCCTGCCGCTT
ACCGGATACCTGTCCGCCTTTCTCCCTTCGGGAAGCGTGGCGCTTTCTCATAGCTCACGCTGTAGGTATC
TCAGTTCGGTGTAGGTCGTTCGCTCCAAGCTGGGCTGTGTGCACGAACCCCCCGTTCAGCCCGACCGCTG
CGCCTTATCCGGTAACTATCGTCTTGAGTCCAACCCGGTAAGACACGACTTATCGCCACTGGCAGCAGCC
ACTGGTAACAGGATTAGCAGAGCGAGGTATGTAGGCGGTGCTACAGAGTTCTTGAAGTGGTGGCCTAACT
ACGGCTACACTAGAAGAACAGTATTTGGTATCTGCGCTCTGCTGAAGCCAGTTACCTTCGGAAAAAGAGT
TGGTAGCTCTTGATCCGGCAAACAAACCACCGCTGGTAGCGGTGGTTTTTTTGTTTGCAAGCAGCAGATT
ACGCGCAGAAAAAAAGGATCTCAAGAAGATCCTTTGATCTTTTCTACGGGGTCTGACGCTCAGTGGAACG
AAAACTCACGTTAAGGGATTTTGGTCATGAGATTATCAAAAAGGATCTTCACCTAGATCCTTTTAAATTA
AAAATGAAGTTTTAAATCAATCTAAAGTATATATGAGTAAACTTGGTCTGACAGTTACCAATGCTTAATC
AGTGAGGCACCTATCTCAGCGATCTGTCTATTTCGTTCATCCATAGTTGCCTGACTCCCCGTCGTGTAGA
TAACTACGATACGGGAGGGCTTACCATCTGGCCCCAGTGCTGCAATGATACCGCGAGACCCACGCTCACC
GGCTCCAGATTTATCAGCAATAAACCAGCCAGCCGGAAGGGCCGAGCGCAGAAGTGGTCCTGCAACTTTA
TCCGCCTCCATCCAGTCTATTAATTGTTGCCGGGAAGCTAGAGTAAGTAGTTCGCCAGTTAATAGTTTGC
GCAACGTTGTTGCCATTGCTACAGGCATCGTGGTGTCACGCTCGTCGTTTGGTATGGCTTCATTCAGCTC
CGGTTCCCAACGATCAAGGCGAGTTACATGATCCCCCATGTTGTGCAAAAAAGCGGTTAGCTCCTTCGGT
CCTCCGATCGTTGTCAGAAGTAAGTTGGCCGCAGTGTTATCACTCATGGTTATGGCAGCACTGCATAATT
CTCTTACTGTCATGCCATCCGTAAGATGCTTTTCTGTGACTGGTGAGTACTCAACCAAGTCATTCTGAGA
ATAGTGTATGCGGCGACCGAGTTGCTCTTGCCCGGCGTCAATACGGGATAATACCGCGCCACATAGCAGA
ACTTTAAAAGTGCTCATCATTGGAAAACGTTCTTCGGGGCGAAAACTCTCAAGGATCTTACCGCTGTTGA
GATCCAGTTCGATGTAACCCACTCGTGCACCCAACTGATCTTCAGCATCTTTTACTTTCACCAGCGTTTC
TGGGTGAGCAAAAACAGGAAGGCAAAATGCCGCAAAAAAGGGAATAAGGGCGACACGGAAATGTTGAATA
CTCATACTCTTCCTTTTTCAATATTATTGAAGCATTTATCAGGGTTATTGTCTCATGAGCGGATACATAT
TTGAATGTATTTAGAAAAATAAACAAATAGGGGTTCCGCGCACATTTCCCCGAAAAGTGCCACCTGACGT
CGACGGATCGGGAGATCTCCCGATCCCCTATGGTGCACTCTCAGTACAATCTGCTCTGATGCCGCATAGT
TAAGCCAGTATCTGCTCCCTGCTTGTGTGTTGGAGGTCGCTGAGTAGTGCGCGAGCAAAATTTAAGCTAC
AACAAGGCAAGGCTTGACCGACAATTGCATGAAGAATCTGCTTAGGGTTAGGCGTTTTGCGCTGCTTCGC
GATGTACGGGCCAGATATACGCGTTGACATTGATTATTGACTAGTTATTAATAGTAATCAATTACGGGGT
CATTAGTTCATAGCCCATATATGGAGTTCCGCGTTACATAACTTACGGTAAATGGCCCGCCTGGCTGACC
GCCCAACGACCCCCGCCCATTGACGTCAATAATGACGTATGTTCCCATAGTAACGCCAATAGGGACTTTC
CATTGACGTCAATGGGTGGAGTATTTACGGTAAACTGCCCACTTGGCAGTACATCAAGTGTATCATATGC
CAAGTACGCCCCCTATTGACGTCAATGACGGTAAATGGCCCGCCTGGCATTATGCCCAGTACATGACCTT
ATGGGACTTTCCTACTTGGCAGTACATCTACGTATTAGTCATCGCTATTACCATGGTGATGCGGTTTTGG
CAGTACATCAATGGGCGTGGATAGCGGTTTGACTCACGGGGATTTCCAAGTCTCCACCCCATTGACGTCA
ATGGGAGTTTGTTTTGGCACCAAAATCAACGGGACTTTCCAAAATGTCGTAACAACTCCGCCCCATTGAC
GCAAATGGGCGGTAGGCGTGTACGGTGGGAGGTCTATATAAGCAGAGCTCTCTGGCTAACTAGAGAACCC
ACTGCTTACTGGCTTATCGAAATTAATACGACTCACTATAGGGAGACCCAAGCTTGCCACCATGCTAGAG
GTGTTGTTTCAAGGG
[1032 nt withheld, positions 2746-3777]
TAACTCGAGCATGCATCTAGAGGGCCCTATTCTATAGTGTCACCTAAATGCTAGAGCTCGCTGATCAGCC
TCGACTGTGCCTTCTAGTTGCCAGCCATCTGTTGTTTGCCCCTCCCCCGTGCCTTCCTTGACCCTGGAAG
GTGCCACTCCCACTGTCCTTTCCTAATAAAATGAGGAAATTGCATCGCATTGTCTGAGTAGGTGTCATTC
TATTCTGGGGGGTGGGGTGGGGCAGGACAGCAAGGGGGAGGATTGGGAAGACAATAGCAGGCATGCTGGG
GATGCGGTGGGCTCTATGGCTTCTGAGGCGGAAAGAACCAGCTGGGGCTCTAGGGGGTATCCCC
[124 nt withheld, positions 4122-4245]
C
[91 nt withheld, positions 4247-4337]
A
[49 nt withheld, positions 4339-4387]
CCTTTGACGTTGGAGTCCACGTTCTTT
[37 nt withheld, positions 4415-4451]
ACCCTATCTCGGTCTATTCTTTTGATTTATAAGGGATTTTGCCGATTTCGGCCTATTGGTTAAAAAATGA
GCTGATTTAACAAAAATTTAACGCGAATTAATTCTGTGGAATGTGTGTCAGTTAGGGTGTGGAAAGTCCC
CAGGCTCCCCAGCAGGCAGAAGTATGCAAAGCATGCATCTCAATTAGTCAGCAACCAGGTGTGGAAAGTC
CCCAGGCTCCCCAGCAGGCAGAAGTATGCAAAGCATGCATCTCAATTAGTCAGCAACCATAGTCCCGCCC
CTAACTCCGCCCATCCCGCCCCTAACTCCGCCCAGTTCCGCCCATTCTCCGCCCCATGGCTGACTAATTT
TTTTTATTTATGCAGAGGCCGAGGCCGCCTCTGCCTCTGAGCTATTCCAGAAGTAGTGAGGAGGCTTTTT
TGGAGGCCTAGGCTTTTGCAAAAAGCTCCCGGGAGCTTGTATATCCATTTTCGGATCTGATCAAGAGACA
GGATGAGGATCGTTTCGCATGATTGAACAAGATGGATTGCACGCAGGTTCTCCGGCCGCTTGGGTGGAGA
GGCTATTCGGCTATGACTGGGCACAACAGACAATCGGCTGCTCTGATGCCGCCGTGTTCCGGCTGTCAGC
GCAGGGGCGCCCGGTTCTTTTTGTCAAGACCGACCTGTCCGGTGCCCTGAATGAACTGCAGGACGAGGCA
GCGCGGCTATCGTGGCTGGCCACGACGGGCGTTCCTTGCGCAGCTGTGCTCGACGTTGTCACTGAAGCGG
GAAGGGACTGGCTGCTATTGGGCGAAGTGCCGGGGCAGGATCTCCTGTCATCTCACCTTGCTCCTGCCGA
GAAAGTATCCATCATGGCTGATGCAATGCGGCGGCTGCATACGCTTGATCCGGCTACCTGCCCATTCGAC
CACCAAGCGAAACATCGCATCGAGCGAGCACGTACTCGGATGGAAGCCGGTCTTGTCGATCAGGATGATC
TGGACGAAGAGCATCAGGGGCTCGCGCCAGCCGAACTGTTCGCCAGGCTCAAGGCGCGCATGCCCGACGG
CGAGGATCTCGTCGTGACCCATGGCGATGCCTGCTTGCCGAATATCATGGTGGAAAATGGCCGCTTTTCT
GGATTCATCGACTGTGGCCGGCTGGGTGTGGCGGACCGCTATCAGGACATAGCGTTGGCTACCCGTGATA
TTGCTGAAGAGCTTGGCGGCGAATGGGCTGACCGCTTCCTCGTGCTTTACGGTATCGCCGCTCCCGATTC
GCAGCGCATCGCCTTCTATCGCCTTCTTGACGAGTTCTTCTGAGCGGGACTCTGGGGTTCGAAATGACCG
ACCAAGCGACGCCCAACCTGCCATCACGAGATTTCGATTCCACCGCCGCCTTCTATGAAAGGTTGGGCTT
CGGAATCGTTTTCCGGGACGCCGGCTGGATGATCCTCCAGCGCGGGGATCTCATGCTGGAGTTCTTCGCC
CACCCCAACTTGTTTATTGCAGCTTATAATGGTTACAAATAAAGCAATAGCATCACAAATTTCACAAATA
AAGCATTTTTTTCACTGCATTCTAGTTGTGGTTTGTCCAAACTCATCAATGTATCTTATCATGTCTGTAT
ACCGTCGACCTCTAGCTAGAGCTTGGCGTAATCATGGTCATAGCTGTTTCCTGTGTGAAATTGTTATCCG
CTCACAATTCCACACAACATACGAGCCGGAAGCATAAAGTGTAAAGCCTGGGGTGCCTAATGAGTGAGCT
AACTCACATTAATTGCGTTGCGCTCACTGCCCGCTTTCCAGTCGGGAAACCTGTCGTGCCAGCTGCATTA
ATGAATCGGCCAACGCGCGGGGAGAGGCGGTTTGCGTATTGGGCGCTCTTCCGCTTCCTCGCTCACTGAC
TCGCTGCGCTCGGTCGTTCGGCTGCGGCGAGCGGTATCAGCTCACTCAAAGGCGGTAATACGGTTATCCA
CAGAATCAGGGGATAACGCAGGA
Features (pLannotate 1.2.2; 22 found; start..end, strand, type, name):
     66..654     -  rep_origin     ori: high-copy-number ColE1/pMB1/pBR322/pUC origin of replication
    825..1685    -  CDS            AmpR: β-lactamase; bla; confers resistance to ampicillin, carbenicillin, and related antibiotics
   1686..1790    -  promoter       AmpR promoter: bla
   1849..1901    -  misc_feature   bom (fragment): basis of mobility region from pBR322
   2056..2435    +  enhancer       CMV enhancer: human cytomegalovirus immediate early enhancer
   2436..2639    +  promoter       CMV promoter: human cytomegalovirus (CMV) immediate early promoter
   2635..2668    +  LTR            5' LTR (truncated) (fragment): truncated 5' long terminal repeat (LTR) from HIV-1
   2684..2702    +  promoter       T7 promoter: promoter for bacteriophage T7 RNA polymerase
   2761..3777    +  CDS            GNB1 (sequence withheld): GBB1_BOVIN - Experimental evidence at protein level: Swiss-Prot protein existence level 1. Guanine nucleotide-binding proteins (G proteins) are involved as a modulator or transducer in various transmembrane signaling systems. The beta and gamma chains are required for the GTPase activity, for replacement of GDP by GTP, and for G protein-effector interaction. From Bos taurus (Bovine).
   3808..3826    -  promoter       SP6 promoter: promoter for bacteriophage SP6 RNA polymerase
   3852..4076    +  polyA_signal   bGH poly(A) signal: bovine growth hormone polyadenylation signal
   4080..4101    +  promoter       SV40 promoter (fragment): SV40 enhancer and early promoter
   4122..4550    +  rep_origin     f1 ori (sequence partly withheld): f1 bacteriophage origin of replication; arrow indicates direction of (+) strand synthesis
   4564..4893    +  promoter       SV40 promoter: SV40 enhancer and early promoter
   4960..5751    +  CDS            neo: KKA2_KLEPN - Also known as kan, nptII. Experimental evidence at protein level: Swiss-Prot protein existence level 1. Resistance to kanamycin, neomycin, paromomycin, ribostamycin, butirosin and gentamicin B. From Klebsiella pneumoniae.
   5775..5933    +  CDS            ble (fragment): BLE_KLEPN - Experimental evidence at protein level: Swiss-Prot protein existence level 1. Binding protein with a strong affinity to the bleomycin family of antibiotics. Binds to CL990; an antimitotic-antibiotic compound. From Klebsiella pneumoniae.
   5928..6049    +  polyA_signal   SV40 poly(A) signal: SV40 polyadenylation signal
   6122..6138    -  protein_bind   lac operator: The lac repressor binds to the lac operator to inhibit transcription in E. coli. This inhibition can be relieved by adding lactose or isopropyl-β-D-thiogalactopyranoside (IPTG). lac repressor encoded by lacI
   6146..6176    -  promoter       lac promoter: promoter for the E. coli lac operon
   6191..6212    -  protein_bind   CAP binding site: CAP binding activates transcription in the presence of cAMP. E. coli catabolite activator protein
   6225..6317    -  CDS            lacI (fragment): lac repressor; lacI; The lac repressor binds to the lac operator to inhibit transcription in E. coli. This inhibition can be relieved by adding lactose or isopropyl-β-D-thiogalactopyranoside (IPTG).
   6319..6427    -  rep_origin     RSF ori (fragment): Plasmids containing the RSF 1030 origin of replication can be propagated in E. coli cells that contain additional plasmids with compatible origins.
