[The description below was written by a language model from this plasmid's Addgene catalogue record and pLannotate feature annotations shown in this document.]
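Description:
pcDNA3.1-Beta1 is a mammalian expression plasmid built on the Invitrogen pcDNA3.1 backbone that encodes the human G protein beta-1 subunit (GNB1). It is propagated in E. coli as a high-copy plasmid through a ColE1/pUC-type origin and selected with ampicillin via the β-lactamase gene. An f1 origin is also present. For selection in mammalian cells, an SV40 early promoter drives a neomycin phosphotransferase cassette that ends in an SV40 polyadenylation signal and confers G418 resistance.

The payload sits between the human CMV immediate-early enhancer/promoter and the bovine growth hormone polyadenylation signal, which together give strong constitutive expression in transfected mammalian cells. T7 and SP6 phage promoters flank the insert, as is usual for this backbone. According to the record, the coding sequence carries an N-terminal human rhinovirus 3C protease cleavage site and a short SSG linker ahead of Gβ1. The automated annotation matches the open reading frame to the bovine GNB1 protein, which probably reflects high conservation of this protein between species, since the catalogue lists the insert as human. Several small annotated fragments (a truncated HIV-1 LTR, ble, lacI, RSF ori and bom) look like partial matches to backbone sequence rather than functional elements.

The plasmid belongs to the TRUPATH open-source biosensor platform. It supplies the Gβ subunit chosen as the optimal partner in a BRET2 sensor that reports heterotrimeric G protein dissociation. The Gβ1 here carries no luminescent or fluorescent reporter in the record, so the BRET donor and acceptor are presumably provided by other sensor components. The sensors are used to profile which G proteins a GPCR couples to.
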