Addgene plasmid #140987: pcDNA3.1-Beta1
Purpose: Encodes a Gbeta subunit (GNB1) as an optimal component of a BRET2 biosensor for studying heterotrimeric G protein dissociation
Depositing lab: Bryan Roth. Publication: TRUPATH, an open-source biosensor platform for interrogating the GPCR transducerome. Olsen RHJ, DiBerto JF, English JG, Glaudin AM, Krumm BE, Slocum ST, Che T, Gavin AC, McCorvy JD, Roth BL, Strachan RT. Nat Chem Biol. 2020 May 4. pii: 10.1038/s41589-020-0535-8. doi: 10.1038/s41589-020-0535-8. PubMed 32367019.
Backbone
  Vector backbone: pcDNA3.1
  Backbone manufacturer: Invitrogen
  Backbone size w/o insert (bp): 5350
  Vector type: Mammalian Expression
  Selectable markers: Neomycin (select with G418)
Growth in bacteria
  Bacterial resistance: Ampicillin, 100 μg/mL
  Growth temperature: 37°C
  Growth strain: NEB Stable
  Copy number: High Copy
Gene/Insert
  Gene/Insert name: GBeta1 (alt name: GNB1)
  Species: H. sapiens (human)
  Insert size (bp): 1059
  Mutation: Contains an N-terminal human rhinovirus (HRV) 3C Protease cleave site and SSG linker
  Entrez Gene: GNB1 (a.k.a. HG2A, MDS, MRD42)
  Promoter: CMV
  Cloning method: Gibson Cloning
  Sequencing primers: 5′ CGCAAATGGGCGGTAGGCGTG; 3′ TAGAAGGCACAGTCGAGG
Terms and licenses: Academic/Nonprofit Terms; Industry Terms: Not Available to Industry
Depositor comments: These plasmids were generated as part of the Illuminating the Druggable Genome (IDG) program sponsored by the NIH Common Fund. The goal of this program is to identify, gather, and distribute information and resources for proteins that currently are not well-studied yet belong to commonly drug-targeted protein families: protein kinases, non-olfactory G-protein coupled receptors (GPCRs), and ion channels. The IDG program is designed to develop fundamental research tools for understudied proteins, elucidate their function, and disseminate the IDG-related resources and data to the greater scientific community.
How to cite: pcDNA3.1-Beta1 was a gift from Bryan Roth (Addgene plasmid # 140987 ; http://n2t.net/addgene:140987 ; RRID:Addgene_140987)
